Addgene plasmid #106217: pUPD2:35S-TMV-Rep-MP
Purpose: Provides CaMV 35S and 5' part of Tobacco mosaic virus (RdRp polymerase with intron, movement protein and sgCP promoter) as level 0 GoldenBraid part (GGAG-AATG)
Depositing lab: Tomáš Moravec. Depositing organization: Academy of Sciences of the Czech Republic.
Backbone
  Vector backbone: pUPD2
  Backbone manufacturer: GoldenBraid kit from Diego Orzaez (Addgene kit # 1000000076 ), IBMCP, Valencia, Spain
  Backbone size w/o insert (bp): 2100
  Vector type: Plant Expression, Synthetic Biology
Growth in bacteria
  Bacterial resistance: Chloramphenicol, 25 μg/mL
  Growth temperature: 37°C
  Growth strain: Top10
  Copy number: High Copy
Gene/Insert
  Gene/Insert name: Infectious clone of Tobacco mosaic virus, 5' part (alt names: TMV; viral expression vector)
  Species: Synthetic
  Insert size (bp): 6622
  Mutation: BsaI and BsmBI sites removed
  Cloning method: Restriction Enzyme; 5′ cloning site BsmBI (destroyed during cloning); 3′ cloning site BsmBI (destroyed during cloning)
  Sequencing primers: 5′ CCCGATCAACTCGAGTGCCA; 3′ GAGGAAGCCTGCATAACG
Terms and licenses: Academic/Nonprofit Terms; Industry Terms: Not Available to Industry
How to cite: pUPD2:35S-TMV-Rep-MP was a gift from Tomáš Moravec (Addgene plasmid # 106217 ; http://n2t.net/addgene:106217 ; RRID:Addgene_106217)
