[The description below was written by a language model from this plasmid's Addgene catalogue record and pLannotate feature annotations shown in this document.]
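Description:
pUPD2:35S-TMV-Rep-MP is a level 0 GoldenBraid part plasmid built on the small pUPD2 domestication vector, intended as a building block for plant viral expression constructs rather than for direct use in plants. It is maintained in E. coli at high copy from a ColE1/pUC-type origin and selected with chloramphenicol through a cat gene driven by its own promoter. The backbone flanks the cloning site with bacterial transcription terminators (lambda t0, a his operon terminator and another putative terminator) and retains BioBrick prefix and suffix sequences.

The roughly 6.6 kb insert is the 5' portion of an infectious tobacco mosaic virus clone placed under the strong constitutive CaMV 35S promoter. Transcription begins at the viral 5' leader (the Ω translational enhancer) and runs into the replicase/RdRp open reading frame, which the annotation splits into a short N-terminal fragment and a long downstream segment. The gap between them is consistent with the intron that the record says was introduced into the polymerase gene. The movement protein coding sequence follows, slightly overlapping the end of the replicase as in the native genome. According to the record, the part ends with the coat protein subgenomic promoter, which the feature table does not annotate separately.

Internal BsaI and BsmBI sites were removed so the part is compatible with Type IIS assembly, and it is released with GGAG and AATG overhangs. This allows a coding sequence of interest and the remaining 3' viral elements and terminator, supplied as other parts, to be joined downstream. The resulting TMV-based replicating vector would express the chosen gene from the subgenomic promoter in plants.
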