Features (pLannotate 1.2.2; 13 found; start..end, strand, type, name):
     14..33      +  misc_feature   BioBrick suffix: universal suffix for all parts
     34..91      +  terminator     his operon terminator: This putative transcriptin terminator from the E. coli his operon has a 2-bp deletion introduced during synthesis. Its efficiency has not been determined.
    286..874     -  rep_origin     ori: high-copy-number ColE1/pMB1/pBR322/pUC origin of replication
   1057..1151    -  terminator     lambda t0 terminator: transcription terminator from phage lambda
   1175..1831    -  CDS            cat: CAT_ECOLX - Experimental evidence at protein level: Swiss-Prot protein existence level 1. This enzyme is an effector of chloramphenicol resistance in bacteria. From Escherichia coli. This protein is used as a marker in many commonly used cloning vectors, such as pACYC184.
   1832..1929    -  promoter       cat promoter: promoter of the E. coli cat gene encoding chloramphenicol acetyltransferase
   2015..2058    -  terminator     bacterial terminator: putative bacterial transcription terminator
   2061..2082    +  misc_feature   BioBrick prefix: BioBrick prefix for parts that do not start with "ATG"
   2160..2502    +  promoter       CaMV 35S promoter: strong constitutive promoter from cauliflower mosaic virus
   2514..2569    +  misc_feature   TMV Ω: translational enhancer from the tobacco mosaic virus 5'-leader sequence (Gallie et al., 1988)
   2571..2825    +  CDS            RDRP_TMV (fragment): Experimental evidence at protein level: Swiss-Prot protein existence level 1. [Replicase small subunit]: is a methyltransferase active in RNA capping and an RNA helicase. Methyltransferase displays a cytoplasmic capping enzyme activity. This function is necessary since all viral RNAs are synthesized in the cytoplasm, and host capping enzymes are restricted to the nucleus. Helicase region probably exhibits NTPase and RNA unwinding activities (Potential). It also acts as a suppressor of RNA-mediated gene silencing, also known as post- transcriptional gene silencing (PTGS), a mechanism of plant v
   3283..7908    +  CDS            RDRP_TMV: Experimental evidence at protein level: Swiss-Prot protein existence level 1. [Replicase small subunit]: is a methyltransferase active in RNA capping and an RNA helicase. Methyltransferase displays a cytoplasmic capping enzyme activity. This function is necessary since all viral RNAs are synthesized in the cytoplasm, and host capping enzymes are restricted to the nucleus. Helicase region probably exhibits NTPase and RNA unwinding activities (Potential). It also acts as a suppressor of RNA-mediated gene silencing, also known as post- transcriptional gene silencing (PTGS), a mechanism of plant v
   7895..8698    +  CDS            MP: MVP_TMV - Also known as MP30 From Tobacco mosaic virus (strain vulgare) (TMV) (Tobacco mosaic virus (strain U1)).
>Addgene plasmid #106217 | pUPD2:35S-TMV-Rep-MP | addgene full sequence | sequence record 208883 | Addgene NGS Result
ACCACTCATCGCGACTAGTAGCGGCCGCTGCAGTCCGGCAAAAAAGGGCAAGGTGTCACCACCCTGCCCT
TTTTCTTTAAAACCGAAAAGATTACTTCGCGTTATGCAGGCTTCCTCGCTCACTGACTCGCTGCGCTCGG
TCGTTCGGCTGCGGCGAGCGGTATCAGCTCACTCAAAGGCGGTAATACGGTTATCCACAGAATCAGGGGA
TAACGCAGGAAAGAACATGTGAGCAAAAGGCCAGCAAAAGGCCAGGAACCGTAAAAAGGCCGCGTTGCTG
GCGTTTTTCCACAGGCTCCGCCCCCCTGACGAGCATCACAAAAATCGACGCTCAAGTCAGAGGTGGCGAA
ACCCGACAGGACTATAAAGATACCAGGCGTTTCCCCCTGGAAGCTCCCTCGTGCGCTCTCCTGTTCCGAC
CCTGCCGCTTACCGGATACCTGTCCGCCTTTCTCCCTTCGGGAAGCGTGGCGCTTTCTCATAGCTCACGC
TGTAGGTATCTCAGTTCGGTGTAGGTCGTTCGCTCCAAGCTGGGCTGTGTGCACGAACCCCCCGTTCAGC
CCGACCGCTGCGCCTTATCCGGTAACTATCGTCTTGAGTCCAACCCGGTAAGACACGACTTATCGCCACT
GGCAGCAGCCACTGGTAACAGGATTAGCAGAGCGAGGTATGTAGGCGGTGCTACAGAGTTCTTGAAGTGG
TGGCCTAACTACGGCTACACTAGAAGAACAGTATTTGGTATCTGCGCTCTGCTGAAGCCAGTTACCTTCG
GAAAAAGAGTTGGTAGCTCTTGATCCGGCAAACAAACCACCGCTGGTAGCGGTGGTTTTTTTGTTTGCAA
GCAGCAGATTACGCGCAGAAAAAAAGGATCTCAAGAAGATCCTTTGATCTTTTCTACGGGGTCTGACGCT
CAGTGGAACGAAAACTCACGTTAAGGGATTTTGGTCATGAGATTATCAAAAAGGATCTTCACCTAGATCC
TTTTAAATTAAAAATGAAGTTTTAAATCAATCTAAAGTATATATGAGTAAACTTGGTCTGACAGCTCGAG
GCTTGGATTCTCACCAATAAAAAACGCCCGGCGGCAACCGAGCGTTCTGAACAAATCCAGATGGAGTTCT
GAGGTCATTACTGGATCTATCAACAGGAGTCCAAGCGAGCTCGATATCAAATTACGCCCCGCCCTGCCAC
TCGTCGCAGTACTGTTGTAATTCATTAAGCATTCTGCCGACATGGAAGCCATCACAAACGGCATGATGAA
CCTGAATCGCCAGCGGCATCAGCACCTTGTCGCCTTGCGTATAATATTTGCCCATGGTGAAAACGGGGGC
GAAGAAGTTGTCCATATTGGCCACGTTTAAATCAAAACTGGTGAAACTCACCCAGGGATTGGCTGATACG
AAAAACATATTCTCAATAAACCCTTTAGGGAAATAGGCCAGGTTTTCACCGTAACACGCCACATCTTGCG
AATATATGTGTAGAAACTGCCGGAAATCGTCGTGGTATTCACTCCAGAGTGATGAAAACGTTTCAGTTTG
CTCATGGAAAACGGTGTAACAAGGGTGAACACTATCCCATATCACCAGCTCACCGTCTTTCATTGCCATA
CGAAATTCCGGATGAGCATTCATCAGGCGGGCAAGAATGTGAATAAAGGCCGGATAAAACTTGTGCTTAT
TTTTCTTTACGGTCTTTAAAAAGGCCGTAATATCCAGCTGAACGGTCTGGTTATAGGTACATTGAGCAAC
TGACTGAAATGCCTCAAAATGTTCTTTACGATGCCATTGGGATATATCAACGGTGGTATATCCAGTGATT
TTTTTCTCCATTTTAGCTTCCTTAGCTCCTGAAAATCTCGATAACTCAAAAAATACGCCCGGTAGTGATC
TTATTTCATTATGGTGAAAGTTGGAACCTCTTACGTGCCCGATCAACTCGAGTGCCACCTGACGTCTAAG
AAACCATTATTATCATGACATTAACCTATAAAAATAGGCGTATCACGAGGCAGAATTTCAGATAAAAAAA
ATCCTTAGCTTTCGCTAAGGATGATTTCTGGAATTCGCGGCCGCTTCTAGAGCGATGAGTGGTCTCGGGA
GACACGCTTGTCTACTCCAAAAATATCAAAGATACAGTCTCAGAAGACCAAAGGGCAATTGAGACTTTTC
AACAAAGGGTAATATCCGGAAACCTCCTCGGATTCCATTGCCCAGCTATCTGTCACTTTATTGTGAAGAT
AGTGGAAAAGGAAGGTGGCTCCTACAAATGCCATCATTGCGATAAAGGAAAGGCCATCGTTGAAGATGCC
TCTGCCGACAGTGGTCCCAAAGATGGACCCCCACCCACGAGGAGCATCGTGGAAAAAGAAGACGTTCCAA
CCACGTCTTCAAAGCAAGTGGATTGATGTGATATCTCCACTGACGTAAGGGATGACGCACAATCCCACTA
TCCTTCGCAAGACCCTTCCTCTATATAAGGAAGTTCATTTCATTTGGAGAGGGTATTTTTACAACAATTA
CCAACAACAACAAACAACAAACAACATTACAATTACTATTTACAATTACAATGGCATACACACAGACAGC
TACCACATCAGCTTTGCTGGACACTGTCCGAGGAAACAACTCCTTGGTCAATGATCTAGCAAAGCGTCGT
CTTTACGACACAGCGGTTGAAGAGTTTAACGCTCGTGACCGCAGGCCCAAGGTGAACTTTTCAAAAGTAA
TAAGCGAGGAGCAGACGCTTATTGCTACCCGGGCGTATCCAGAATTCCAAATTACATTTTATAACACGCA
AAATGCCGTGCATTCGCTTGCAGGTAATAACCTGATCCTTAGAACTTTTTTTAACCTATGTTTCCGTGCA
TATTTATGTGTCTTGAAGAACTACATCACCTTACGGACATAAATAATATATACTGACAGTGTAAAGATCT
TTTACCATATCAGTACAATTTAACATGTGCATAATTGTAGATTAGTTACTATTTTTACTCTTATAGTAAG
TTATATATAGTGACAATGTAAGGATCTTTTACCATGTTAGTGCAGTTTAACATGTGCATGATTGTAGGTC
AGTTACCATTTTTATTATTCTAGTGGCGAGTATAACCTACTATGATAGTAAGTCAAGTTCATTTACTTTG
ATGTGATAAAAATTAAGTTAGTTTAACGTGTCAGAATAATTCTTTGACTTTACTGCTATAGTGGATAAAG
TTCAGTTATGTGGTTACTTTTGTGACTTTACCGTTATAGTGTGAGAAAAAGTTGAGTGACCAAACGTGAA
TTTAACAGTGTATATTTGCACAGGAGGATTGCGATCTTTAGAACTGGAATATCTGATGATGCAAATTCCC
TACGGATCATTGACTTATGACATAGGCGGGAATTTTGCATCTCATCTGTTCAAGGGACGAGCATATGTAC
ACTGCTGCATGCCCAACCTGGACGTTCGAGACATCATGCGGCACGAAGGCCAGAAAGACAGTATTGAACT
ATACCTTTCTAGGCTAGAGAGAGGGGGGAAAACAGTCCCCAACTTCCAAAAGGAAGCATTTGACAGATAC
GCAGAAATTCCTGAAGACGCTGTCTGTCACAATACTTTCCAGACATGCGAACATCAGCCGATGCAGCAAT
CAGGCAGAGTGTATGCCATTGCGCTACACAGCATATATGACATACCAGCCGATGAGTTCGGGGCGGCACT
CTTGAGGAAAAATGTCCATACGTGCTATGCCGCTTTCCACTTCTCTGAGAACCTGCTTCTTGAAGATTCA
TACGTCAATTTGGACGAAATCAACGCGTGTTTTTCGCGCGATGAAGACAAGTTGACCTTTTCTTTTGCAT
CAGAGAGTACTCTTAATTATTGTCATAGTTATTCTAATATTCTTAAGTATGTGTGCAAAACTTACTTCCC
GGCCTCTAATAGAGAGGTTTACATGAAGGAGTTTTTAGTCACCAGAGTTAATACCTGGTTTTGTAAGTTT
TCTAGAATAGATACTTTTCTTTTGTACAAAGGTGTGGCCCATAAAAGTGTAGATAGTGAGCAGTTTTATA
CTGCAATGGAAGACGCATGGCATTACAAAAAGACTCTTGCAATGTGCAACAGCGAGAGAATCCTCCTTGA
GGATTCATCATCAGTCAATTACTGGTTTCCCAAAATGAGGGATATGGTCATCGTACCATTATTCGACATT
TCTTTGGAGACTAGTAAGAGGACGCGCAAGGAAGTCTTAGTGTCCAAGGATTTCGTGTTTACAGTGCTTA
ACCACATTCGAACATACCAGGCGAAAGCTCTTACATACGCAAATGTTTTGTCCTTTGTCGAATCGATTCG
ATCGAGGGTAATCATTAACGGTGTGACAGCGAGGTCCGAATGGGATGTGGACAAATCTTTGTTACAATCC
TTGTCCATGACGTTTTACCTGCATACTAAGCTTGCCGTTCTAAAGGATGACTTACTGATTAGCAAGTTTA
GTCTCGGTTCGAAAACGGTGTGCCAGCATGTGTGGGATGAGATTTCGCTGGCGTTTGGGAACGCATTTCC
CTCCGTGAAAGAGAGGCTCTTGAACAGGAAACTTATCAGAGTGGCAGGCGACGCATTAGAGATCAGGGTG
CCTGATCTATATGTGACCTTCCACGACAGATTAGTGACTGAGTACAAGGCCTCTGTTGACATGCCTGCGC
TTGACATTAGGAAGAAGATGGAAGAAACGGAAGTGATGTACAATGCACTTTCAGAGTTATCGGTGTTAAG
GGAGTCTGACAAATTCGATGTTGATGTTTTTTCCCAGATGTGCCAATCTTTGGAAGTTGACCCAATGACG
GCAGCGAAGGTTATAGTCGCGGTCATGAGCAATGAGAGCGGTCTGACTCTCACATTTGAACGACCTACTG
AGGCGAATGTTGCGCTAGCTTTACAGGATCAAGAGAAGGCTTCAGAAGGTGCTTTGGTAGTTACCTCAAG
AGAAGTTGAAGAACCGTCCATGAAGGGTTCGATGGCCAGAGGAGAGTTACAATTAGCTGGTCTTGCTGGA
GATCATCCGGAGTCGTCCTATTCTAAGAACGAGGAGATAGAGTCTTTAGAGCAGTTTCATATGGCAACGG
CAGATTCGTTAATTCGTAAGCAGATTAGCTCGATTGTGTACACGGGTCCGATTAAAGTTCAGCAAATGAA
AAACTTTATCGATAGCCTGGTAGCATCACTATCTGCTGCGGTGTCGAATCTCGTCAAGATCCTCAAAGAT
ACAGCTGCTATTGACCTTGAAACCCGTCAAAAGTTTGGAGTCTTGGATGTTGCATCTAGGAAGTGGTTAA
TCAAACCAACGGCCAAGAGTCATGCATGGGGTGTTGTTGAAACCCACGCGAGGAAGTATCATGTGGCGCT
TTTGGAATATGATGAGCAGGGTGTGGTGACATGCGACGATTGGAGAAGAGTAGCTGTCAGCTCTGAGTCT
GTTGTTTATTCCGACATGGCGAAACTCAGAACTCTGCGCAGACTGCTTCGAAACGGAGAACCGCATGTCA
GTAGCGCAAAGGTTGTTCTTGTGGACGGAGTTCCGGGCTGTGGAAAAACCAAAGAAATTCTTTCCAGGGT
TAATTTTGATGAAGATCTAATTTTAGTACCTGGGAAGCAAGCCGCGGAAATGATCAGAAGACGTGCGAAT
TCCTCAGGGATTATTGTGGCCACGAAGGACAACGTTAAAACCGTTGATTCTTTCATGATGAATTTTGGGA
AAAGCACACGCTGTCAGTTCAAGAGGTTATTCATTGATGAAGGGTTGATGTTGCATACTGGTTGTGTTAA
TTTTCTTGTGGCGATGTCATTGTGCGAAATTGCATATGTTTACGGAGACACACAGCAGATTCCATACATC
AATAGAGTTTCAGGATTCCCGTACCCCGCCCATTTTGCCAAATTGGAAGTTGACGAGGTGGAGACACGCA
GAACTACTCTCCGTTGTCCAGCCGATGTCACACATTATCTGAACAGGAGATATGAGGGCTTTGTCATGAG
CACTTCTTCGGTTAAAAAGTCTGTTTCGCAGGAGATGGTCGGCGGAGCCGCCGTGATCAATCCGATCTCA
AAACCCTTGCATGGCAAGATCCTGACTTTTACCCAATCGGATAAAGAAGCTCTGCTTTCAAGAGGGTATT
CAGATGTTCACACTGTGCATGAAGTGCAAGGCGAGACATACTCTGATGTTTCACTAGTTAGGTTAACCCC
TACACCAGTCTCCATCATTGCAGGAGACAGCCCACATGTTTTGGTCGCATTGTCAAGGCACACCTGTTCG
CTCAAGTACTACACTGTTGTTATGGATCCTTTAGTTAGTATCATTAGAGATCTAGAGAAACTTAGCTCGT
ACTTGTTAGATATGTATAAGGTTGATGCAGGAACACAATAGCAATTACAGATTGACTCGGTGTTCAAAGG
TTCCAATCTTTTTGTTGCAGCGCCAAAGACTGGTGATATTTCTGATATGCAGTTTTACTATGATAAGTGT
CTCCCAGGCAACAGCACCATGATGAATAATTTTGATGCTGTTACCATGAGGTTGACTGACATTTCATTGA
ATGTCAAAGATTGCATATTGGATATGTCTAAGTCTGTTGCTGCGCCTAAGGATCAAATCAAACCACTAAT
ACCTATGGTACGAACGGCGGCAGAAATGCCACGCCAGACTGGACTATTGGAAAATTTAGTGGCGATGATT
AAAAGGAACTTTAACGCACCCGAGTTGTCTGGCATCATTGATATTGAAAATACTGCATCTTTGGTTGTAG
ATAAGTTTTTTGATAGTTATTTGCTTAAAGAAAAAAGAAAACCAAATAAAAATGTTTCTTTGTTCAGTAG
AGAGTCTCTCAATAGATGGTTAGAAAAGCAGGAACAGGTAACAATAGGCCAGCTCGCAGATTTTGATTTT
GTGGATTTGCCAGCAGTTGATCAGTACAGACACATGATTAAAGCACAACCCAAGCAAAAGTTGGACACTT
CAATCCAAACGGAGTACCCGGCTTTGCAGACGATTGTGTACCATTCAAAAAAGATCAATGCAATATTCGG
CCCGTTGTTTAGTGAGCTTACTAGGCAATTACTGGACAGTGTTGATTCGAGCAGATTTTTGTTTTTCACA
AGAAAGACACCAGCGCAGATTGAGGATTTCTTCGGAGATCTCGACAGTCATGTGCCGATGGATGTCTTGG
AGCTGGATATATCAAAATACGACAAATCTCAGAATGAATTCCACTGTGCAGTAGAATACGAGATCTGGCG
AAGATTGGGTTTCGAAGACTTCTTGGGAGAAGTTTGGAAACAAGGGCATAGAAAGACCACCCTCAAGGAT
TATACCGCAGGTATAAAAACTTGCATCTGGTATCAAAGAAAGAGCGGGGACGTCACGACGTTCATTGGAA
ACACTGTGATCATTGCTGCATGTTTGGCCTCGATGCTTCCGATGGAGAAAATAATCAAAGGAGCCTTTTG
CGGTGACGATAGTCTGCTGTACTTTCCAAAGGGTTGTGAGTTTCCGGATGTGCAACACTCCGCGAATCTT
ATGTGGAATTTTGAAGCAAAACTGTTTAAAAAACAGTATGGATACTTTTGCGGAAGATATGTAATACATC
ACGACAGAGGATGCATTGTGTATTACGATCCCCTAAAGTTGATCTCGAAACTTGGTGCTAAACACATCAA
GGATTGGGAACACTTGGAGGAGTTCAGAAGATCTCTTTGTGATGTTGCTGTTTCGTTGAACAATTGTGCG
TATTACACACAGTTGGACGACGCTGTATGGGAGGTTCATAAGACCGCCCCTCCAGGTTCGTTTGTTTATA
AAAGTCTGGTGAAGTATTTGTCTGATAAAGTTCTTTTTAGAAGTTTGTTTATAGATGGCTCTAGTTGTTA
AAGGAAAAGTGAATATCAATGAGTTTATCGACCTGACAAAAATGGAGAAGATCTTACCGTCGATGTTTAC
CCCTGTAAAGAGTGTTATGTGTTCCAAAGTTGATAAAATAATGGTTCATGAGAATGAGTCATTGTCAGGG
GTGAACCTTCTTAAAGGAGTTAAGCTTATTGATAGTGGATACGTCTGTTTAGCCGGTTTGGTCGTCACGG
GCGAGTGGAACTTGCCTGACAATTGCAGAGGAGGTGTGAGCGTGTGTCTGGTGGACAAAAGGATGGAAAG
AGCCGACGAGGCCACTCTCGGATCTTACTACACAGCAGCTGCAAAGAAAAGATTTCAGTTCAAGGTCGTT
CCCAATTATGCTATAACCACCCAGGACGCGATGAAAAACGTCTGGCAAGTTTTAGTTAATATTAGAAATG
TGAAGATGTCAGCGGGTTTCTGTCCGCTTTCTCTGGAGTTTGTGTCGGTGTGTATTGTTTATAGAAATAA
TATAAAATTAGGTTTGAGAGAGAAGATTACAAACGTGAGGGACGGAGGGCCCATGGAACTTACAGAAGAA
GTCGTTGATGAGTTCATGGAAGATGTCCCTATGTCGATCAGGCTTGCAAAGTTTCGATCTCGAACCGGAA
AAAAGAGTGATGTCCGCAAAGGGAAAAATAGTAGTAACGATCGGTCAGTGCCGAACAAGAACTATAGAAA
TGTTAAGGATTTTGGAGGAATGAGTTTTAAAAAGAATAATTTAATCGATGATGATTCGGAGGCTACTGTC
GCCGAATCGGATTCGTTTTAAATACGTCTTACGATCTAAAGAATGTGAG
